Addgene plasmid #69183: LD211
Purpose: Integration of 2GFP tag at Atg11 C terminus, use auxotrophic marker URA3(Candida albicans)
Depositing lab: Zhiping Xie. Depositing organization: Shanghai Jiao Tong University. Publication: A fluorescent tool set for yeast Atg proteins. Li D, Song JZ, Shan MH, Li SP, Liu W, Li H, Zhu J, Wang Y, Lin J, Xie Z. Autophagy. 2015;11(6):954-60. doi: 10.1080/15548627.2015.1040971. PubMed 25998947.
Backbone
  Vector backbone: Bluescript II SK+
  Vector type: Yeast Expression
Growth in bacteria
  Bacterial resistance: Ampicillin, 100 μg/mL
  Growth temperature: 37°C
  Growth strain: DH5alpha
  Copy number: High Copy
Gene/Insert
  Gene/Insert name: Atg11-2EGFP
  Species: S. cerevisiae (budding yeast)
  Insert size (bp): 4500
  Tag / fusion protein: 2xEGFP (C terminal on insert)
  Cloning method: Restriction Enzyme; 5′ cloning site SacII (not destroyed); 3′ cloning site XhoI (not destroyed)
  Sequencing primers: 5′ T7; 3′ SP6
Terms and licenses: Academic/Nonprofit Terms; Industry Terms: Not Available to Industry
How to cite: LD211 was a gift from Zhiping Xie (Addgene plasmid # 69183 ; http://n2t.net/addgene:69183 ; RRID:Addgene_69183)
