[The description below was written by a language model from this plasmid's Addgene catalogue record and pLannotate feature annotations shown in this document.]
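Description:
LD211 is a yeast integrating (gene-tagging) plasmid built on the Bluescript II SK+ backbone, designed to place a tandem double GFP tag at the C terminus of the Saccharomyces cerevisiae autophagy protein Atg11 at its chromosomal locus. In E. coli it is maintained as a high-copy plasmid through the ColE1/pUC-type origin and selected with ampicillin via the β-lactamase gene. The backbone also carries the f1 origin, remnants of the lacZα/lac promoter region, and flanking T7 and T3 promoters. No yeast replication origin or centromere is annotated, consistent with use by genomic integration rather than episomal maintenance.

The insert, cloned between SacII and XhoI, begins with only a fragment of the ATG11 coding sequence, presumably its 3′ portion given the tagging design. This is followed by two consecutive GFP open reading frames, which the feature table annotates as GFP S65T and the catalogue describes as 2xEGFP, and then the ADH1 terminator. Downstream lies a selectable marker cassette in which the Ashbya gossypii TEF promoter and terminator drive URA3. The catalogue states that this marker is from Candida albicans, although the automated annotation matched it to the S. cerevisiae protein. A fragment of TAH18 in reverse orientation follows the marker and appears to supply sequence from downstream of ATG11. Together with the ATG11 fragment it would serve as a homology arm for recombination, though the record does not spell out the integration strategy.

No promoter lies upstream of the ATG11 fragment, so the fusion would be expressed from the native ATG11 promoter after integration. Transformants are selected by uracil prototrophy. The plasmid belongs to a fluorescent tool set for visualising yeast Atg proteins, and the doubled GFP is likely intended to give a brighter signal.
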