Features (pLannotate 1.2.2; 20 found; start..end, strand, type, name):
     30..458     -  rep_origin     f1 ori (sequence partly withheld): f1 bacteriophage origin of replication; arrow indicates direction of (+) strand synthesis
    463..618     -  CDS            lacZα (fragment): LacZα fragment of β-galactosidase; lacZ fragment
    626..644     +  promoter       T7 promoter: promoter for bacteriophage T7 RNA polymerase
    653..669     +  misc_feature   MCS (fragment): pBluescript multiple cloning site
    668..1300    +  CDS            ATG11 (fragment): ATG11_YEAST - Also known as CVT9. Experimental evidence at protein level: Swiss-Prot protein existence level 1. Involved in cytoplasm to vacuole transport (Cvt), pexophagy, mitophagy and nucleophagy. Recruits mitochondria for their selective degradation via autophagy (mitophagy) during starvation, through its interaction with ATG32. Works as scaffold proteins that recruit ATG proteins to the pre-autophagosome (PAS), the site of vesicle/autophagosome formation. Required for ATG9 anterograde transport from the mitochondria to the PAS. Recruits also the ATG19- prAPE1 complex to the PAS. Required
   1352..2065    +  CDS            GFP (S65T): GFP (S65T) is a basic (constitutively fluorescent) green fluorescent protein published in 1995, derived from Aequorea victoria.
   2102..2815    +  CDS            GFP (S65T): GFP (S65T) is a basic (constitutively fluorescent) green fluorescent protein published in 1995, derived from Aequorea victoria.
   2839..3026    +  terminator     ADH1 terminator: S. cerevisiae ADH1; transcription terminator for the S. cerevisiae alcohol dehydrogenase 1 (ADH1) gene
   3101..3444    +  promoter       TEF promoter: Ashbya gossypii TEF promoter
   3463..4251    +  CDS            URA3: PYRF_YEAST - Experimental evidence at protein level: Swiss-Prot protein existence level 1. From Saccharomyces cerevisiae (strain ATCC 204508 / S288c) (Baker's yeast).
   4263..4460    +  terminator     TEF terminator: Ashbya gossypii TEF terminator
   4636..5316    -  CDS            TAH18 (fragment): NDOR1_YEAST - Experimental evidence at protein level: Swiss-Prot protein existence level 1. Component of the cytosolic iron-sulfur (Fe-S) protein assembly (CIA) machinery. Required for the maturation of extramitochondrial Fe-S proteins. Part of an electron transfer chain functioning in an early step of cytosolic Fe-S biogenesis. Transfers electrons from NADPH to the Fe-S cluster of DRE2. Positively controls H(2)O(2)-induced cell death. From Saccharomyces cerevisiae (strain ATCC 204508 / S288c) (Baker's yeast).
   5346..5364    -  promoter       T3 promoter: promoter for bacteriophage T3 RNA polymerase
   5409..5425    -  protein_bind   lac operator: The lac repressor binds to the lac operator to inhibit transcription in E. coli. This inhibition can be relieved by adding lactose or isopropyl-β-D-thiogalactopyranoside (IPTG). lac repressor encoded by lacI
   5433..5463    -  promoter       lac promoter: promoter for the E. coli lac operon
   5478..5499    -  protein_bind   CAP binding site: CAP binding activates transcription in the presence of cAMP. E. coli catabolite activator protein
   5512..5604    -  CDS            lacI (fragment): lac repressor; lacI; The lac repressor binds to the lac operator to inhibit transcription in E. coli. This inhibition can be relieved by adding lactose or isopropyl-β-D-thiogalactopyranoside (IPTG).
   5787..6375    -  rep_origin     ori: high-copy-number ColE1/pMB1/pBR322/pUC origin of replication
   6546..7406    -  CDS            AmpR: β-lactamase; bla; confers resistance to ampicillin, carbenicillin, and related antibiotics
   7407..7511    -  promoter       AmpR promoter: bla
>Addgene plasmid #69183 | LD211 | depositor full sequence | sequence record 128287 | LD211 sequence 7534 bps
CTAAATTGTAAGCGTTAATATTTTGTTAAAATTCGCGTTAAATTTTTGTTAAATCAGCTCATTTTTTAAC
CAATAGGCCGAAATCGGCAAAATCCCTTATAAATCAAAAGAATAGACCGAGATAGGGT
[37 nt withheld, positions 129-165]
AAAGAACGTGGACTCCAACGTCAAAGG
[49 nt withheld, positions 193-241]
T
[91 nt withheld, positions 243-333]
G
[124 nt withheld, positions 335-458]
CCCATTCGCCATTCAGGCTGCGCAACTGTTGGGAAGGGCGATCGGTGCGGGCCTCTTCGCTATTACGCCA
GCTGGCGAAAGGGGGATGTGCTGCAAGGCGATTAAGTTGGGTAACGCCAGGGTTTTCCCAGTCACGACGT
TGTAAAACGACGGCCAGTGAGCGCGCGTAATACGACTCACTATAGGGCGAATTGGAGCTCCACCGCGGTG
GATCTGAAAAGGATACACAGCAAAGCATTTTTCTGGGGAATATCACTCAATTATATGACAATAAGCTTTA
TGAAGTTGCCGTTATCAGGAGATTCAAGGATATTGAGACCTTGGCCAAAAAATTAACTAAAGAAAATAAG
ATCAAGAGAACGCTATTGGAGAGATTCCAAAGGGAAAAGGTGACTTTGAGGAACTTTCAAATTGGCGATT
TAGCATTATTTTTGCCAACACGAGAAAACGTTAATTCTGTCGGGTCTATGTCGTCTTCCACCTCATCATT
GAGCTCATCATTTTCATCTGTTGATTTATCAACTCCACCGCCTTTGGATGCTATGTCTATACAATCGTCT
CCCTCGGTGATACATAGTAATGTAATCAATCAAGCCAGTATATCTGGCAGGGACAAGAATAAACTGATGA
GGCCTTGGGCTGCATTTACAGCTTTTGAAGAAAGCACAAGATATTTTTTAAAGGACGAAAAAGGATTGAC
GAAGGGGAAAGAATGGTTTGTAGGCAGAATTGTCACTTTGGAACATTTCGTAGCAGATAGCCCCTCTAAT
AATCCATTTAGACTACCAAAGGGCTCAGTTTGGTTTCAGGTCACTGCGGTTGTGGTTTCATACCAGGGAG
TTGCTTCGTACGCTGCAGGTCGACGGATCGGTGACGGTGCTGGTTTAATTAACATGTCTAAAGGTGAAGA
ATTATTCACTGGTGTTGTCCCAATTTTGGTTGAATTAGATGGTGATGTTAATGGTCACAAATTTTCTGTC
TCCGGTGAAGGTGAAGGTGATGCTACTTACGGTAAATTGACCTTAAAATTTATTTGTACTACTGGTAAAT
TGCCAGTTCCATGGCCAACCTTAGTCACTACTTTAACTTATGGTGTTCAATGTTTTTCTAGATACCCAGA
TCATATGAAACAACATGACTTTTTCAAGTCTGCCATGCCAGAAGGTTATGTTCAAGAAAGAACTATTTTT
TTCAAAGATGACGGTAACTACAAGACCAGAGCTGAAGTCAAGTTTGAAGGTGATACCTTAGTTAATAGAA
TCGAATTAAAAGGTATTGATTTTAAAGAAGATGGTAACATTTTAGGTCACAAATTGGAATACAACTATAA
CTCTCACAATGTTTACATCATGGCTGACAAACAAAAGAATGGTATCAAAGTTAACTTCAAAATTAGACAC
AACATTGAAGATGGTTCTGTTCAATTAGCTGACCATTATCAACAAAATACTCCAATTGGTGATGGTCCAG
TCTTGTTACCAGACAACCATTACTTATCCACTCAATCTGCCTTATCCAAAGATCCAAACGAAAAGAGAGA
CCACATGGTCTTGTTAGAATTTGTTACTGCTGCTGGTATTACCCATGGTATTGATGAATTGTACAAAATT
CCAGTTCCAACGCGTGATCTAGAGAAGCCATTCATGTCTAAAGGTGAAGAATTATTCACTGGTGTTGTCC
CAATTTTGGTTGAATTAGATGGTGATGTTAATGGTCACAAATTTTCTGTCTCCGGTGAAGGTGAAGGTGA
TGCTACTTACGGTAAATTGACCTTAAAATTTATTTGTACTACTGGTAAATTGCCAGTTCCATGGCCAACC
TTAGTCACTACTTTAACTTATGGTGTTCAATGTTTTTCTAGATACCCAGATCATATGAAACAACATGACT
TTTTCAAGTCTGCCATGCCAGAAGGTTATGTTCAAGAAAGAACTATTTTTTTCAAAGATGACGGTAACTA
CAAGACCAGAGCTGAAGTCAAGTTTGAAGGTGATACCTTAGTTAATAGAATCGAATTAAAAGGTATTGAT
TTTAAAGAAGATGGTAACATTTTAGGTCACAAATTGGAATACAACTATAACTCTCACAATGTTTACATCA
TGGCTGACAAACAAAAGAATGGTATCAAAGTTAACTTCAAAATTAGACACAACATTGAAGATGGTTCTGT
TCAATTAGCTGACCATTATCAACAAAATACTCCAATTGGTGATGGTCCAGTCTTGTTACCAGACAACCAT
TACTTATCCACTCAATCTGCCTTATCCAAAGATCCAAACGAAAAGAGAGACCACATGGTCTTGTTAGAAT
TTGTTACTGCTGCTGGTATTACCCATGGTATGGATGAATTATATAAATAAGGCGCGCCACTTCTAAATAA
GCGAATTTCTTATGATTTATGATTTTTATTATTAAATAAGTTATAAAAAAAATAAGTGTATACAAATTTT
AAAGTGACTCTTAGGTTTTAAAACGAAAATTCTTATTCTTGAGTAACTCTTTCCTGTAGGTCAGGTTGCT
TTCTCAGGTATAGTATGAGGTCGCTCTTATTGACCACACCTCTACCGGCAGATCCGCTAGGGATAACAGG
GTAATATAGATCTGTTTAGCTTGCCTCGTCCCCGCCGGGTCACCCGGCCAGCGACATGGAGGCCCAGAAT
ACCCTCCTTGACAGTCTTGACGTGCGCAGCTCAGGGGCATGATGTGACTGTCGCCCGTACATTTAGCCCA
TACATCCCCATGTATAATCATTTGCATCCATACATTTTGATGGCCGCACGGCGCGAAGCAAAAATTACGG
CTCCTCGCTGCAGACCTGCGAGCAGGGAAACGCTCCCCTCACAGACGCGTTGAATTGTCCCCACGCCGCG
CCCCTGTAGAGAAATATAAAAGGTTAGGATTTGCCACTGAGGTTCTTCTTTCATATACTTCCTTTTAAAA
TCTTGCTAGGATACAGTTCTCACATCACATCCGAACATAAACAACCATGACAGTCAACACTAAGACCTAT
AGTGAGAGAGCAGAAACTCATGCCTCACCAGTAGCACAGCGATTATTTCGATTAATGGAACTGAAGAAAA
CCAATTTATGTGCATCAATTGACGTTGATACCACTAAGGAATTCCTTGAATTAATTGATAAATTAGGTCC
TTATGTATGCTTAATCAAGACTCATATTGATATAATCAATGATTTTTCCTATGAATCCACTATTGAACCA
TTATTAGAACTTTCACGTAAACATCAATTTATGATTTTTGAAGATAGAAAATTTGCTGATATTGGTAATA
CCGTAAAGAAACAATATATTGGTGGAGTTTATAAAATTAGTAGTTGGGCAGATATTACCAATGCTCATGG
TGTCACTGGGAATGGAGTGGTTGAAGGATTAAAACAGGGAGCTAAAGAAACCACCACCAACCAAGAGCCA
AGAGGGTTATTGATGTTAGCTGAATTATCATCAGTGGGATCATTAGCATATGGAGAATATTCTCAAAAAA
CTGTTGAAATTGCTAAATCCGATAAGGAATTTGTTATTGGATTTATTGCCCAACGTGATATGGGTGGCCA
AGAAGAAGGATTTGATTGGCTTATTATGACACCTGGAGTTGGATTAGATGATAAAGGTGATGGATTAGGA
CAACAATATAGAACTGTTGATGAAGTTGTTAGCACTGGAACTGATATTATCATTGTTGGTAGAGGATTGT
TTGGTAAAGGAAGAGATCCAGATATTGAAGGTAAAAGGTATAGAAATGCTGGTTGGAATGCTTATTTGAA
AAAGACTGGCCAATTATAATCAGTACTGACAATAAAAAGATTCTTGTTTTCAAGAACTTGTCATTTGTAT
AGTTTTTTTATATTGTAGTTGTTCTATTTTAATCAAATGTTAGCGTGATTTATATTTTTTTTCGCCTCGA
CATCATCTGCCCAGATGCGAAGTTAAGTGCGCAGAAAGTAATATCATGCGTCAATCGTATGTGAATGCTG
GTCGCTATACTGCTGTCGATTCGATACTAACGCCGCCATCCAGTGTCGAAAACGAGCTCGAATTCATCGA
TGATATCAGATCCACTAGTGGCCTATGCTGAACAGTGCTAAACGTTTGTCACAAATGACAAGATTTTAAT
TATGTATCTATTTAACATTATAATGCGATAAGTCTTGTTATCGACTACCAAGTTTCCTGGATATATCTAT
CAGATTTTTCCATTTCTTTCAGGTATTTTTTGGCAGTTTCTTCATCACTAAAATTGCCCCATTTTTTTAA
CATTTCAATGAATGTTAATCTGACTTGGATAGGCATTTTACCTGATGAGCCACATAAGAAAAAAACGGCG
TCTTTATTAACTACCAAATTAGTTATTTCCTCACCTAATCTCCATAAGTAGTCTTGGACATATTTAACAC
CTGGTGAATTTTCCTCATCTCTGGAAAAGGATGAATGTAAGGCAATTTTGCCCTTACGGAACCAATCTTC
CAGCATATCTTTATAAATATAATCTTTATCTTTATATCTACAACCGAAGAGGAGTTTGATATCTTTAGAT
ATCTCCGCTTTAACCACTGATAATAATGGTGCTAGACCGACACCCGGTCCGACAAGAATCATAGGTTTAT
TCAAAAATTCCTTTTTGATTATGTGATTATTTTGTAACTTATACCTTATCTGTTCCCCCTCTTGCAATCG
TGCAATGTAGTTAGTGCAAATTCCTCTTCGAATTTTCCTTAAGATAGTTTTATATTTTACTATCGCAACT
GTTAATTCAATATTAGGATCCCCAGGGCCGCTAGATATAGAGTAGTACCTTGGTTTAATGATGGGCAAGT
AATCTAGCACATATTTCCAGGGCACTCGAGGGGGGGCCCGGTACCCAGCTTTTGTTCCCTTTAGTGAGGG
TTAATTGCGCGCTTGGCGTAATCATGGTCATAGCTGTTTCCTGTGTGAAATTGTTATCCGCTCACAATTC
CACACAACATACGAGCCGGAAGCATAAAGTGTAAAGCCTGGGGTGCCTAATGAGTGAGCTAACTCACATT
AATTGCGTTGCGCTCACTGCCCGCTTTCCAGTCGGGAAACCTGTCGTGCCAGCTGCATTAATGAATCGGC
CAACGCGCGGGGAGAGGCGGTTTGCGTATTGGGCGCTCTTCCGCTTCCTCGCTCACTGACTCGCTGCGCT
CGGTCGTTCGGCTGCGGCGAGCGGTATCAGCTCACTCAAAGGCGGTAATACGGTTATCCACAGAATCAGG
GGATAACGCAGGAAAGAACATGTGAGCAAAAGGCCAGCAAAAGGCCAGGAACCGTAAAAAGGCCGCGTTG
CTGGCGTTTTTCCATAGGCTCCGCCCCCCTGACGAGCATCACAAAAATCGACGCTCAAGTCAGAGGTGGC
GAAACCCGACAGGACTATAAAGATACCAGGCGTTTCCCCCTGGAAGCTCCCTCGTGCGCTCTCCTGTTCC
GACCCTGCCGCTTACCGGATACCTGTCCGCCTTTCTCCCTTCGGGAAGCGTGGCGCTTTCTCATAGCTCA
CGCTGTAGGTATCTCAGTTCGGTGTAGGTCGTTCGCTCCAAGCTGGGCTGTGTGCACGAACCCCCCGTTC
AGCCCGACCGCTGCGCCTTATCCGGTAACTATCGTCTTGAGTCCAACCCGGTAAGACACGACTTATCGCC
ACTGGCAGCAGCCACTGGTAACAGGATTAGCAGAGCGAGGTATGTAGGCGGTGCTACAGAGTTCTTGAAG
TGGTGGCCTAACTACGGCTACACTAGAAGGACAGTATTTGGTATCTGCGCTCTGCTGAAGCCAGTTACCT
TCGGAAAAAGAGTTGGTAGCTCTTGATCCGGCAAACAAACCACCGCTGGTAGCGGTGGTTTTTTTGTTTG
CAAGCAGCAGATTACGCGCAGAAAAAAAGGATCTCAAGAAGATCCTTTGATCTTTTCTACGGGGTCTGAC
GCTCAGTGGAACGAAAACTCACGTTAAGGGATTTTGGTCATGAGATTATCAAAAAGGATCTTCACCTAGA
TCCTTTTAAATTAAAAATGAAGTTTTAAATCAATCTAAAGTATATATGAGTAAACTTGGTCTGACAGTTA
CCAATGCTTAATCAGTGAGGCACCTATCTCAGCGATCTGTCTATTTCGTTCATCCATAGTTGCCTGACTC
CCCGTCGTGTAGATAACTACGATACGGGAGGGCTTACCATCTGGCCCCAGTGCTGCAATGATACCGCGAG
ACCCACGCTCACCGGCTCCAGATTTATCAGCAATAAACCAGCCAGCCGGAAGGGCCGAGCGCAGAAGTGG
TCCTGCAACTTTATCCGCCTCCATCCAGTCTATTAATTGTTGCCGGGAAGCTAGAGTAAGTAGTTCGCCA
GTTAATAGTTTGCGCAACGTTGTTGCCATTGCTACAGGCATCGTGGTGTCACGCTCGTCGTTTGGTATGG
CTTCATTCAGCTCCGGTTCCCAACGATCAAGGCGAGTTACATGATCCCCCATGTTGTGCAAAAAAGCGGT
TAGCTCCTTCGGTCCTCCGATCGTTGTCAGAAGTAAGTTGGCCGCAGTGTTATCACTCATGGTTATGGCA
GCACTGCATAATTCTCTTACTGTCATGCCATCCGTAAGATGCTTTTCTGTGACTGGTGAGTACTCAACCA
AGTCATTCTGAGAATAGTGTATGCGGCGACCGAGTTGCTCTTGCCCGGCGTCAATACGGGATAATACCGC
GCCACATAGCAGAACTTTAAAAGTGCTCATCATTGGAAAACGTTCTTCGGGGCGAAAACTCTCAAGGATC
TTACCGCTGTTGAGATCCAGTTCGATGTAACCCACTCGTGCACCCAACTGATCTTCAGCATCTTTTACTT
TCACCAGCGTTTCTGGGTGAGCAAAAACAGGAAGGCAAAATGCCGCAAAAAAGGGAATAAGGGCGACACG
GAAATGTTGAATACTCATACTCTTCCTTTTTCAATATTATTGAAGCATTTATCAGGGTTATTGTCTCATG
AGCGGATACATATTTGAATGTATTTAGAAAAATAAACAAATAGGGGTTCCGCGCACATTTCCCCGAAAAG
TGCCAC
