>Addgene plasmid #69183 | LD211 | addgene partial sequence | sequence record 126121 | T7 5'-TAATACGACTCACTATAGGG-3'
CCGCGGTGGATCTGAAAAGGATACACAGCAAAGCATTTTTCTGGGGAATATCACTCAATTATATGACAAT
AAGCTTTATGAAGTTGCCGTTATCAGGAGATTCAAGGATATTGAGACCTTGGCCAAAAAATTAACTAAAG
AAAATAAGATCAAGAGAACGCTATTGGAGAGATTCCAAAGGGAAAAGGTGACTTTGAGGAACTTTCAAAT
TGGCGATTTAGCATTATTTTTGCCAACACGAGAAAACGTTAATTCTGTCGGGTCTATGTCGTCTTCCACC
TCATCATTGAGCTCATCATTTTCATCTGTTGATTTATCAACTCCACCGCCTTTGGATGCTATGTCTATAC
AATCGTCTCCCTCGGTGATACATAGTAATGTAATCAATCAAGCCAGTATATCTGGCAGGGACAAGAATAA
ACTGATGAGGCCTTGGGCTGCATTTACAGCTTTTGAAGAAAGCACAAGATATTTTTTAAAGGACGAAAAA
GGATTGACGAAGGGGAAAGAATGGTTTGTAGGCAGAATTGTCACTTTGGAACATTTCGTAGCAGATAGCC
CCTCTAATAATCCATTTAGACTACCAAAGGGCTCAGTTTGGTTTCAGGTCACTGCGGTTGTGGTTTCATA
CCAGGGAGTTGCTTCGTACGCTGCAGGTCGACGGATCGGTGACGGTGCTGGTTTAATTAACATGTCTAAA
GGTGAAGAATTATTCACTGGTGTTGTCCCAATTTTGGTTGAATTAGATGGTGATGTTAATGGTCACAAAT
TTTCTGTCTCCGGTGAAGGTGAAGGTGATGCTACTTACGGTAAATTGACCTTAAAATTTATTTGTACTAC
TGGTAAATTGCCAGTTCCATGGCCAACCTTAGTCACTACTTTAACTTATGGTGTTCAATGTTTTTCTAGA
TACCCAGATCATATGAAACAACATGACTTTTTCAAGTCTGCCATGCCAGAAGGTTATGTTCAAGAAAGAA
CTATTTTT
