>Addgene plasmid #69183 | LD211 | addgene partial sequence | sequence record 126122 | pHybLex_rev 5'-GAGTCACTTTAAAATTTGTATACAC-3'
TAACTTATTTAATAATAAAAATCATAAATCATAAGAAATTCGCTTATTTAGAAGTGGCGCGCCTTATTTA
TATAATTCATCCATACCATGGGTAATACCAGCAGCAGTAACAAATTCTAACAAGACCATGTGGTCTCTCT
TTTCGTTTGGATCTTTGGATAAGGCAGATTGAGTGGATAAGTAATGGTTGTCTGGTAACAAGACTGGACC
ATCACCAATTGGAGTATTTTGTTGATAATGGTCAGCTAATTGAACAGAACCATCTTCAATGTTGTGTCTA
ATTTTGAAGTTAACTTTGATACCATTCTTTTGTTTGTCAGCCATGATGTAAACATTGTGAGAGTTATAGT
TGTATTCCAATTTGTGACCTAAAATGTTACCATCTTCTTTAAAATCAATACCTTTTAATTCGATTCTATT
AACTAAGGTATCACCTTCAAACTTGACTTCAGCTCTGGTCTTGTAGTTACCGTCATCTTTGAAAAAAATA
GTTCTTTCTTGAACATAACCTTCTGGCATGGCAGACTTGAAAAAGTCATGTTGTTTCATATGATCTGGGT
ATCTAGAAAAACATTGAACACCATAAGTTAAAGTAGTGACTAAGGTTGGCCATGGAACTGGCAATTTACC
AGTAGTACAAATAAATTTTAAGGTCAATTTACCGTAAGTAGCATCACCTTCACCTTCACCGGAGACAGAA
AATTTGTGACCATTAACATCACCATCTAATTCAACCAAAATTGGGACAACACCAGTGAATAATTCTTCAC
CTTTAGACATGAATGGCTTCTCTAGATCACGCGTTGGAACTGGAATTTTGTACAATTCATCAATACCATG
GGTAATACCAGCAGCAGTAACAAATTCTAACAAGACCATGTGGTCTCTCTTTTCGTTTGGATCTTTGGAT
AAGGCAGATTGAGTGGATAAGTAATGGTTGTCTGGTAACAAGACTGGACCATCACCAATTGGAGTATTTT
GTTGATAATGGTCAGCTAATTGAACAGAACCATCTTCAATGTTGTGTCTAATTTT
